Addgene plasmid #154075: pEF086 MBP-CREB 127-135-His
Purpose: Expresses MBP-CREB_127-135-His (human 9aa CREB peptide as a fusion protein with MBP and His- tags) in E.coli
Depositing lab: Jesse Zalatan. Depositing organization: University of Washington. Publication: The Scaffold Protein Axin Promotes Signaling Specificity within the Wnt Pathway by Suppressing Competing Kinase Reactions. Gavagan M, Fagnan E, Speltz EB, Zalatan JG. Cell Syst. 2020 Jun 24;10(6):515-525.e5. doi: 10.1016/j.cels.2020.05.002. Epub 2020 Jun 17. PubMed 32553184.
Backbone
  Vector backbone: pMBP-MG
  Backbone manufacturer: New England Biolabs
  Backbone size w/o insert (bp): 6716
  Total vector size (bp): 6743
  Modifications to backbone: Modified to include an N-terminal TEV-cleavable MBP tag and a C-terminal His6 tag
  Vector type: Bacterial Expression
Growth in bacteria
  Bacterial resistance: Ampicillin, 100 μg/mL
  Growth temperature: 37°C
  Growth strain: DH5alpha
  Copy number: Low Copy
Gene/Insert
  Gene/Insert name: CREB1 (alt name: Cyclic AMP-responsive element-binding protein 1)
  Species: H. sapiens (human)
  Insert size (bp): 27
  Entrez Gene: CREB1 (a.k.a. CREB, CREB-1)
  Promoter: Tac
  Tag / fusion protein: MBP (N terminal on backbone); His6 (C terminal on backbone)
  Cloning method: Gibson Cloning
  Sequencing primers: 5′ MalE Forward GGTCGTCAGACTGTCGATGAAGCC; 3′ M13F Reverse TGTAAAACGACGGCCAGT
Terms and licenses: Academic/Nonprofit Terms; Industry Terms: Not Available to Industry
How to cite: pEF086 MBP-CREB 127-135-His was a gift from Jesse Zalatan (Addgene plasmid # 154075 ; http://n2t.net/addgene:154075 ; RRID:Addgene_154075)
