[The description below was written by a language model from this plasmid's Addgene catalogue record and pLannotate feature annotations shown in this document.]
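Description:
pEF086 MBP-CREB 127-135-His is a bacterial expression plasmid of about 6.7 kb built on the pMBP-MG backbone, a maltose-binding-protein fusion vector that was modified to supply an N-terminal, TEV-cleavable MBP tag and a C-terminal His6 tag. It replicates in E. coli from a ColE1/pMB1-type origin accompanied by the pBR322 bom region and the rop gene, consistent with its listing as low copy. Selection is with ampicillin through the bla gene. An M13 phage origin is also present, which in principle allows single-stranded DNA production.

The payload is a 27 bp insert, introduced by Gibson cloning, that encodes residues 127–135 of human CREB1. Expression is driven by the tac promoter with a downstream lac operator, and the plasmid carries its own lacI gene under the lacIq promoter, so transcription is repressed until relieved by IPTG. The MBP coding sequence lacks a signal peptide, so the fusion stays in the cytosol. A short match downstream of MBP, labelled as a capTEV fragment, probably corresponds to the TEV cleavage site. The nine-residue CREB peptide and the His6 tag are too short to be annotated individually, but they should lie between that site and the residual lacZα fragment. The rrnB T1 and T2 terminators end the transcription unit. The depositor sequence and the sequencing-derived record show the same feature layout and differ by a single nucleotide in length.

The construct yields a small CREB peptide on a soluble carrier with two affinity handles for purification. The associated publication concerns kinase reaction specificity in Wnt signalling, so use as a defined kinase substrate is likely, although the record does not state this.
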