Features (pLannotate 1.2.2; 19 found; start..end, strand, type, name):
      3..80      +  promoter       lacIq promoter: lacI (mutant); In the lacIq allele, a single base change in the promoter boosts expression of the lacI gene about 10-fold.
     81..1163    +  CDS            lacI: lac repressor; lacI; The lac repressor binds to the lac operator to inhibit transcription in E. coli. This inhibition can be relieved by adding lactose or isopropyl-β-D-thiogalactopyranoside (IPTG).
   1176..1197    +  protein_bind   CAP binding site: CAP binding activates transcription in the presence of cAMP. E. coli catabolite activator protein
   1216..1233    +  promoter       tet promoter (fragment): E. coli promoter for tetracycline efflux protein gene
   1406..1434    +  promoter       tac promoter: strong E. coli promoter; hybrid between the trp and lac UV5 promoters
   1442..1458    +  protein_bind   lac operator: The lac repressor binds to the lac operator to inhibit transcription in E. coli. This inhibition can be relieved by adding lactose or isopropyl-β-D-thiogalactopyranoside (IPTG). lac repressor encoded by lacI
   1528..2628    +  CDS            MBP: maltose binding protein from E. coli; malE (mutated); This version of the gene does not encode a signal sequence, so MBP will remain in the cytosol.
   2730..2750    +  CDS            capTEV™ (fragment): composite tag for in vivo biotinylation, TEV protease cleavage, and 6xHis tagging
   2834..2988    +  CDS            lacZα (fragment): LacZα fragment of β-galactosidase; lacZ fragment
   3081..3196    +  ncRNA          5S rRNA: Accession: RF00001 - 5S ribosomal RNA
   3200..3286    +  terminator     rrnB T1 terminator: Escherichia coli rrnB; transcription terminator T1 from the E. coli rrnB gene
   3378..3405    +  terminator     rrnB T2 terminator: transcription terminator T2 from the E. coli rrnB gene
   3425..3516    +  promoter       AmpR promoter: bla
   3517..4377    +  CDS            AmpR: β-lactamase; bla; confers resistance to ampicillin, carbenicillin, and related antibiotics
   4419..4932    -  rep_origin     M13 ori (sequence partly withheld): M13 bacteriophage origin of replication; arrow indicates direction of (+) strand synthesis
   5043..5631    +  rep_origin     ori: high-copy-number ColE1/pMB1/pBR322/pUC origin of replication
   5817..5957    -  misc_feature   bom: basis of mobility region from pBR322
   6059..6250    -  CDS            rop: Rop protein, which maintains plasmids at low copy number; rop
   6267..6647    +  CDS            YPB1_ECOLX: Protein predicted: Swiss-Prot protein existence level 4. From Escherichia coli.
>Addgene plasmid #154075 | pEF086 MBP-CREB 127-135-His | depositor full sequence | sequence record 298395 | pEF086 MBP-CREB 127-135-His sequence 6743 bps
CCGACACCATCGAATGGTGCAAAACCTTTCGCGGTATGGCATGATAGCGCCCGGAAGAGAGTCAATTCAG
GGTGGTGAATGTGAAACCAGTAACGTTATACGATGTCGCAGAGTATGCCGGTGTCTCTTATCAGACCGTT
TCCCGCGTGGTGAACCAGGCCAGCCACGTTTCTGCGAAAACGCGGGAAAAAGTGGAAGCGGCGATGGCGG
AGCTGAATTACATTCCCAACCGCGTGGCACAACAACTGGCGGGCAAACAGTCGTTGCTGATTGGCGTTGC
CACCTCCAGTCTGGCCCTGCACGCGCCGTCGCAAATTGTCGCGGCGATTAAATCTCGCGCCGATCAACTG
GGTGCCAGCGTGGTGGTGTCGATGGTAGAACGAAGCGGCGTCGAAGCCTGTAAAGCGGCGGTGCACAATC
TTCTCGCGCAACGCGTCAGTGGGCTGATCATTAACTATCCGCTGGATGACCAGGATGCCATTGCTGTGGA
AGCTGCCTGCACTAATGTTCCGGCGTTATTTCTTGATGTCTCTGACCAGACACCCATCAACAGTATTATT
TTCTCCCATGAAGACGGTACGCGACTGGGCGTGGAGCATCTGGTCGCATTGGGTCACCAGCAAATCGCGC
TGTTAGCGGGCCCATTAAGTTCTGTCTCGGCGCGTCTGCGTCTGGCTGGCTGGCATAAATATCTCACTCG
CAATCAAATTCAGCCGATAGCGGAACGGGAAGGCGACTGGAGTGCCATGTCCGGTTTTCAACAAACCATG
CAAATGCTGAATGAGGGCATCGTTCCCACTGCGATGCTGGTTGCCAACGATCAGATGGCGCTGGGCGCAA
TGCGCGCCATTACCGAGTCCGGGCTGCGCGTTGGTGCGGATATCTCGGTAGTGGGATACGACGATACCGA
AGACAGCTCATGTTATATCCCGCCGTTAACCACCATCAAACAGGATTTTCGCCTGCTGGGGCAAACCAGC
GTGGACCGCTTGCTGCAACTCTCTCAGGGCCAGGCGGTGAAGGGCAATCAGCTGTTGCCCGTCTCACTGG
TGAAAAGAAAAACCACCCTGGCGCCCAATACGCAAACCGCCTCTCCCCGCGCGTTGGCCGATTCATTAAT
GCAGCTGGCACGACAGGTTTCCCGACTGGAAAGCGGGCAGTGAGCGCAACGCAATTAATGTAAGTTAGCT
CACTCATTAGGCACAATTCTCATGTTTGACAGCTTATCATCGACTGCACGGTGCACCAATGCTTCTGGCG
TCAGGCAGCCATCGGAAGCTGTGGTATGGCTGTGCAGGTCGTAAATCACTGCATAATTCGTGTCGCTCAA
GGCGCACTCCCGTTCTGGATAATGTTTTTTGCGCCGACATCATAACGGTTCTGGCAAATATTCTGAAATG
AGCTGTTGACAATTAATCATCGGCTCGTATAATGTGTGGAATTGTGAGCGGATAACAATTTCACACAGGA
AACAGCCAGTCCGTTTAGGTGTTTTCACGAGCACTTCACCAACAAGGACCATAGATTATGAAAATCGAAG
AAGGTAAACTGGTAATCTGGATTAACGGCGATAAAGGCTATAACGGTCTCGCTGAAGTCGGTAAGAAATT
CGAGAAAGATACCGGAATTAAAGTCACCGTTGAGCATCCGGATAAACTGGAAGAGAAATTCCCACAGGTT
GCGGCAACTGGCGATGGCCCTGACATTATCTTCTGGGCACACGACCGCTTTGGTGGCTACGCTCAATCTG
GCCTGTTGGCTGAAATCACCCCGGACAAAGCGTTCCAGGACAAGCTGTATCCGTTTACCTGGGATGCCGT
ACGTTACAACGGCAAGCTGATTGCTTACCCGATCGCTGTTGAAGCGTTATCGCTGATTTATAACAAAGAT
CTGCTGCCGAACCCGCCAAAAACCTGGGAAGAGATCCCGGCGCTGGATAAAGAACTGAAAGCGAAAGGTA
AGAGCGCGCTGATGTTCAACCTGCAAGAACCGTACTTCACCTGGCCGCTGATTGCTGCTGACGGGGGTTA
TGCGTTCAAGTATGAAAACGGCAAGTACGACATTAAAGACGTGGGCGTGGATAACGCTGGCGCGAAAGCG
GGTCTGACCTTCCTGGTTGACCTGATTAAAAACAAACACATGAATGCAGACACCGATTACTCCATCGCAG
AAGCTGCCTTTAATAAAGGCGAAACAGCGATGACCATCAACGGCCCGTGGGCATGGTCCAACATCGACAC
CAGCAAAGTGAATTATGGTGTAACGGTACTGCCGACCTTCAAGGGTCAACCATCCAAACCGTTCGTTGGC
GTGCTGAGCGCAGGTATTAACGCCGCCAGTCCGAACAAAGAGCTGGCAAAAGAGTTCCTCGAAAACTATC
TGCTGACTGATGAAGGTCTGGAAGCGGTTAATAAAGACAAACCGCTGGGTGCCGTAGCGCTGAAGTCTTA
CGAGGAAGAGTTGGCGAAAGATCCACGTATTGCCGCCACCATGGAAAACGCCCAGAAAGGTGAAATCATG
CCGAACATCCCGCAGATGTCCGCTTTCTGGTATGCCGTGCGTACTGCGGTGATCAACGCCGCCAGCGGTC
GTCAGACTGTCGATGAAGCCCTGAAAGACGCGCAGACTAATTCGAGCTCGAACAACAACAACAATAACAA
TAACAACAACCTCGGGATCGAGGGAAGGATTTCAACTAGTGGATCTGGTGGTGGTGGCGGTTCCATGAGC
GAGAATCTTTATTTTCAGGGATCCATTCTTTCAAGGAGGCCTTCCTACAGGAGCGGCCGCCACCATCACC
ACCACCACTAGGGGCCGCACTCGAGAAGCTTGGCACTGGCCGTCGTTTTACAACGTCGTGACTGGGAAAA
CCCTGGCGTTACCCAACTTAATCGCCTTGCAGCACATCCCCCTTTCGCCAGCTGGCGTAATAGCGAAGAG
GCCCGCACCGATCGCCCTTCCCAACAGTTGCGCAGCCTGAATGGCGAATGGCAGCTTGGCTGTTTTGGCG
GATGAGATAAGATTTTCAGCCTGATACAGATTAAATCAGAACGCAGAAGCGGTCTGATAAAACAGAATTT
GCCTGGCGGCAGTAGCGCGGTGGTCCCACCTGACCCCATGCCGAACTCAGAAGTGAAACGCCGTAGCGCC
GATGGTAGTGTGGGGTCTCCCCATGCGAGAGTAGGGAACTGCCAGGCATCAAATAAAACGAAAGGCTCAG
TCGAAAGACTGGGCCTTTCGTTTTATCTGTTGTTTGTCGGTGAACGCTCTCCTGAGTAGGACAAATCCGC
CGGGAGCGGATTTGAACGTTGCGAAGCAACGGCCCGGAGGGTGGCGGGCAGGACGCCCGCCATAAACTGC
CAGGCATCAAATTAAGCAGAAGGCCATCCTGACGGATGGCCTTTTTGCGTTTCTACAAACTCTTTTTGTT
TATTTTTCTAAATACATTCAAATATGTATCCGCTCATGAGACAATAACCCTGATAAATGCTTCAATAATA
TTGAAAAAGGAAGAGTATGAGTATTCAACATTTCCGTGTCGCCCTTATTCCCTTTTTTGCGGCATTTTGC
CTTCCTGTTTTTGCTCACCCAGAAACGCTGGTGAAAGTAAAAGATGCTGAAGATCAGTTGGGTGCACGAG
TGGGTTACATCGAACTGGATCTCAACAGCGGTAAGATCCTTGAGAGTTTTCGCCCCGAAGAACGTTCTCC
AATGATGAGCACTTTTAAAGTTCTGCTATGTGGCGCGGTATTATCCCGTGTTGACGCCGGGCAAGAGCAA
CTCGGTCGCCGCATACACTATTCTCAGAATGACTTGGTTGAGTACTCACCAGTCACAGAAAAGCATCTTA
CGGATGGCATGACAGTAAGAGAATTATGCAGTGCTGCCATAACCATGAGTGATAACACTGCGGCCAACTT
ACTTCTGACAACGATCGGAGGACCGAAGGAGCTAACCGCTTTTTTGCACAACATGGGGGATCATGTAACT
CGCCTTGATCGTTGGGAACCGGAGCTGAATGAAGCCATACCAAACGACGAGCGTGACACCACGATGCCTG
TAGCAATGGCAACAACGTTGCGCAAACTATTAACTGGCGAACTACTTACTCTAGCTTCCCGGCAACAATT
AATAGACTGGATGGAGGCGGATAAAGTTGCAGGACCACTTCTGCGCTCGGCCCTTCCGGCTGGCTGGTTT
ATTGCTGATAAATCTGGAGCCGGTGAGCGTGGGTCTCGCGGTATCATTGCAGCACTGGGGCCAGATGGTA
AGCCCTCCCGTATCGTAGTTATCTACACGACGGGGAGTCAGGCAACTATGGATGAACGAAATAGACAGAT
CGCTGAGATAGGTGCCTCACTGATTAAGCATTGGTAACTGTCAGACCAAGTTTACTCATATATACTTTAG
ATTGATT
[38 nt withheld, positions 4418-4455]
A
[37 nt withheld, positions 4457-4493]
ATTTTGTTAAAATTCGCGTTAAATTTTTGTTAAATCAGCTCATTTTTTAACCAATAGGCCGAAATCGGCA
AAATCCCTTATAAATCAAAAGAATAGCCCGAGATAGGGT
[37 nt withheld, positions 4603-4639]
AAAGAACGTGGACTCCAACGTCAAAGG
[141 nt withheld, positions 4667-4807]
G
[125 nt withheld, positions 4809-4933]
AAAGGATCTAGGTGAAGATCCTTTTTGATAATCTCATGACCAAAATCCCTTAACGTGAGTTTTCGTTCCA
CTGAGCGTCAGACCCCGTAGAAAAGATCAAAGGATCTTCTTGAGATCCTTTTTTTCTGCGCGTAATCTGC
TGCTTGCAAACAAAAAAACCACCGCTACCAGCGGTGGTTTGTTTGCCGGATCAAGAGCTACCAACTCTTT
TTCCGAAGGTAACTGGCTTCAGCAGAGCGCAGATACCAAATACTGTCCTTCTAGTGTAGCCGTAGTTAGG
CCACCACTTCAAGAACTCTGTAGCACCGCCTACATACCTCGCTCTGCTAATCCTGTTACCAGTGGCTGCT
GCCAGTGGCGATAAGTCGTGTCTTACCGGGTTGGACTCAAGACGATAGTTACCGGATAAGGCGCAGCGGT
CGGGCTGAACGGGGGGTTCGTGCACACAGCCCAGCTTGGAGCGAACGACCTACACCGAACTGAGATACCT
ACAGCGTGAGCTATGAGAAAGCGCCACGCTTCCCGAAGGGAGAAAGGCGGACAGGTATCCGGTAAGCGGC
AGGGTCGGAACAGGAGAGCGCACGAGGGAGCTTCCAGGGGGAAACGCCTGGTATCTTTATAGTCCTGTCG
GGTTTCGCCACCTCTGACTTGAGCGTCGATTTTTGTGATGCTCGTCAGGGGGGCGGAGCCTATGGAAAAA
CGCCAGCAACGCGGCCTTTTTACGGTTCCTGGCCTTTTGCTGGCCTTTTGCTCACATGTTCTTTCCTGCG
TTATCCCCTGATTCTGTGGATAACCGTATTACCGCCTTTGAGTGAGCTGATACCGCTCGCCGCAGCCGAA
CGACCGAGCGCAGCGAGTCAGTGAGCGAGGAAGCGGAAGAGCGCCTGATGCGGTATTTTCTCCTTACGCA
TCTGTGCGGTATTTCACACCGCATATGGTGCACTCTCAGTACAATCTGCTCTGATGCCGCATAGTTAAGC
CAGTATACACTCCGCTATCGCTACGTGACTGGGTCATGGCTGCGCCCCGACACCCGCCAACACCCGCTGA
CGCGCCCTGACGGGCTTGTCTGCTCCCGGCATCCGCTTACAGACAAGCTGTGACCGTCTCCGGGAGCTGC
ATGTGTCAGAGGTTTTCACCGTCATCACCGAAACGCGCGAGGCAGCTGCGGTAAAGCTCATCAGCGTGGT
CGTGCAGCGATTCACAGATGTCTGCCTGTTCATCCGCGTCCAGCTCGTTGAGTTTCTCCAGAAGCGTTAA
TGTCTGGCTTCTGATAAAGCGGGCCATGTTAAGGGCGGTTTTTTCCTGTTTGGTCACTGATGCCTCCGTG
TAAGGGGGATTTCTGTTCATGGGGGTAATGATACCGATGAAACGAGAGAGGATGCTCACGATACGGGTTA
CTGATGATGAACATGCCCGGTTACTGGAACGTTGTGAGGGTAAACAACTGGCGGTATGGATGCGGCGGGA
CCAGAGAAAAATCACTCAGGGTCAATGCCAGCGCTTCGTTAATACAGATGTAGGTGTTCCACAGGGTAGC
CAGCAGCATCCTGCGATGCAGATCCGGAACATAATGGTGCAGGGCGCTGACTTCCGCGTTTCCAGACTTT
ACGAAACACGGAAACCGAAGACCATTCATGTTGTTGCTCAGGTCGCAGACGTTTTGCAGCAGCAGTCGCT
TCACGTTCGCTCGCGTATCGGTGATTCATTCTGCTAACCAGTAAGGCAACCCCGCCAGCCTAGCCGGGTC
CTCAACGACAGGAGCACGATCATGCGCACCCGTGGCCAGGACCCAACGCTGCCCGAAATT
