Features (pLannotate 1.2.2; 19 found; start..end, strand, type, name):
      1..78      +  promoter       lacIq promoter: lacI (mutant); In the lacIq allele, a single base change in the promoter boosts expression of the lacI gene about 10-fold.
     79..1161    +  CDS            lacI: lac repressor; lacI; The lac repressor binds to the lac operator to inhibit transcription in E. coli. This inhibition can be relieved by adding lactose or isopropyl-β-D-thiogalactopyranoside (IPTG).
   1174..1195    +  protein_bind   CAP binding site: CAP binding activates transcription in the presence of cAMP. E. coli catabolite activator protein
   1214..1231    +  promoter       tet promoter (fragment): E. coli promoter for tetracycline efflux protein gene
   1404..1432    +  promoter       tac promoter: strong E. coli promoter; hybrid between the trp and lac UV5 promoters
   1440..1456    +  protein_bind   lac operator: The lac repressor binds to the lac operator to inhibit transcription in E. coli. This inhibition can be relieved by adding lactose or isopropyl-β-D-thiogalactopyranoside (IPTG). lac repressor encoded by lacI
   1526..2626    +  CDS            MBP: maltose binding protein from E. coli; malE (mutated); This version of the gene does not encode a signal sequence, so MBP will remain in the cytosol.
   2728..2748    +  CDS            capTEV™ (fragment): composite tag for in vivo biotinylation, TEV protease cleavage, and 6xHis tagging
   2832..2986    +  CDS            lacZα (fragment): LacZα fragment of β-galactosidase; lacZ fragment
   3079..3194    +  ncRNA          5S rRNA: Accession: RF00001 - 5S ribosomal RNA
   3198..3284    +  terminator     rrnB T1 terminator: Escherichia coli rrnB; transcription terminator T1 from the E. coli rrnB gene
   3376..3403    +  terminator     rrnB T2 terminator: transcription terminator T2 from the E. coli rrnB gene
   3422..3513    +  promoter       AmpR promoter: bla
   3514..4374    +  CDS            AmpR: β-lactamase; bla; confers resistance to ampicillin, carbenicillin, and related antibiotics
   4416..4929    -  rep_origin     M13 ori (sequence partly withheld): M13 bacteriophage origin of replication; arrow indicates direction of (+) strand synthesis
   5040..5628    +  rep_origin     ori: high-copy-number ColE1/pMB1/pBR322/pUC origin of replication
   5814..5954    -  misc_feature   bom: basis of mobility region from pBR322
   6056..6247    -  CDS            rop: Rop protein, which maintains plasmids at low copy number; rop
   6270..6644    +  CDS            YPB1_ECOLX (fragment): Protein predicted: Swiss-Prot protein existence level 4. From Escherichia coli.
>Addgene plasmid #154075 | pEF086 MBP-CREB 127-135-His | addgene full sequence | sequence record 308823 | Addgene NGS Result
GACACCATCGAATGGTGCAAAACCTTTCGCGGTATGGCATGATAGCGCCCGGAAGAGAGTCAATTCAGGG
TGGTGAATGTGAAACCAGTAACGTTATACGATGTCGCAGAGTATGCCGGTGTCTCTTATCAGACCGTTTC
CCGCGTGGTGAACCAGGCCAGCCACGTTTCTGCGAAAACGCGGGAAAAAGTGGAAGCGGCGATGGCGGAG
CTGAATTACATTCCCAACCGCGTGGCACAACAACTGGCGGGCAAACAGTCGTTGCTGATTGGCGTTGCCA
CCTCCAGTCTGGCCCTGCACGCGCCGTCGCAAATTGTCGCGGCGATTAAATCTCGCGCCGATCAACTGGG
TGCCAGCGTGGTGGTGTCGATGGTAGAACGAAGCGGCGTCGAAGCCTGTAAAGCGGCGGTGCACAATCTT
CTCGCGCAACGCGTCAGTGGGCTGATCATTAACTATCCGCTGGATGACCAGGATGCCATTGCTGTGGAAG
CTGCCTGCACTAATGTTCCGGCGTTATTTCTTGATGTCTCTGACCAGACACCCATCAACAGTATTATTTT
CTCCCATGAAGACGGTACGCGACTGGGCGTGGAGCATCTGGTCGCATTGGGTCACCAGCAAATCGCGCTG
TTAGCGGGCCCATTAAGTTCTGTCTCGGCGCGTCTGCGTCTGGCTGGCTGGCATAAATATCTCACTCGCA
ATCAAATTCAGCCGATAGCGGAACGGGAAGGCGACTGGAGTGCCATGTCCGGTTTTCAACAAACCATGCA
AATGCTGAATGAGGGCATCGTTCCCACTGCGATGCTGGTTGCCAACGATCAGATGGCGCTGGGCGCAATG
CGCGCCATTACCGAGTCCGGGCTGCGCGTTGGTGCGGATATCTCGGTAGTGGGATACGACGATACCGAAG
ACAGCTCATGTTATATCCCGCCGTTAACCACCATCAAACAGGATTTTCGCCTGCTGGGGCAAACCAGCGT
GGACCGCTTGCTGCAACTCTCTCAGGGCCAGGCGGTGAAGGGCAATCAGCTGTTGCCCGTCTCACTGGTG
AAAAGAAAAACCACCCTGGCGCCCAATACGCAAACCGCCTCTCCCCGCGCGTTGGCCGATTCATTAATGC
AGCTGGCACGACAGGTTTCCCGACTGGAAAGCGGGCAGTGAGCGCAACGCAATTAATGTAAGTTAGCTCA
CTCATTAGGCACAATTCTCATGTTTGACAGCTTATCATCGACTGCACGGTGCACCAATGCTTCTGGCGTC
AGGCAGCCATCGGAAGCTGTGGTATGGCTGTGCAGGTCGTAAATCACTGCATAATTCGTGTCGCTCAAGG
CGCACTCCCGTTCTGGATAATGTTTTTTGCGCCGACATCATAACGGTTCTGGCAAATATTCTGAAATGAG
CTGTTGACAATTAATCATCGGCTCGTATAATGTGTGGAATTGTGAGCGGATAACAATTTCACACAGGAAA
CAGCCAGTCCGTTTAGGTGTTTTCACGAGCACTTCACCAACAAGGACCATAGATTATGAAAACTGAAGAA
GGTAAACTGGTAATCTGGATTAACGGCGATAAAGGCTATAACGGTCTCGCTGAAGTCGGTAAGAAATTCG
AGAAAGATACCGGAATTAAAGTCACCGTTGAGCATCCGGATAAACTGGAAGAGAAATTCCCACAGGTTGC
GGCAACTGGCGATGGCCCTGACATTATCTTCTGGGCACACGACCGCTTTGGTGGCTACGCTCAATCTGGC
CTGTTGGCTGAAATCACCCCGGACAAAGCGTTCCAGGACAAGCTGTATCCGTTTACCTGGGATGCCGTAC
GTTACAACGGCAAGCTGATTGCTTACCCGATCGCTGTTGAAGCGTTATCGCTGATTTATAACAAAGATCT
GCTGCCGAACCCGCCAAAAACCTGGGAAGAGATCCCGGCGCTGGATAAAGAACTGAAAGCGAAAGGTAAG
AGCGCGCTGATGTTCAACCTGCAAGAACCGTACTTCACCTGGCCGCTGATTGCTGCTGACGGGGGTTATG
CGTTCAAGTATGAAAACGGCAAGTACGACATTAAAGACGTGGGCGTGGATAACGCTGGCGCGAAAGCGGG
TCTGACCTTCCTGGTTGACCTGATTAAAAACAAACACATGAATGCAGACACCGATTACTCCATCGCAGAA
GCTGCCTTTAATAAAGGCGAAACAGCGATGACCATCAACGGCCCGTGGGCATGGTCCAACATCGACACCA
GCAAAGTGAATTATGGTGTAACGGTACTGCCGACCTTCAAGGGTCAACCATCCAAACCGTTCGTTGGCGT
GCTGAGCGCAGGTATTAACGCCGCCAGTCCGAACAAAGAGCTGGCAAAAGAGTTCCTCGAAAACTATCTG
CTGACTGATGAAGGTCTGGAAGCGGTTAATAAAGACAAACCGCTGGGTGCCGTAGCGCTGAAGTCTTACG
AGGAAGAGTTGGCGAAAGATCCACGTATTGCCGCCACCATGGAAAACGCCCAGAAAGGTGAAATCATGCC
GAACATCCCGCAGATGTCCGCTTTCTGGTATGCCGTGCGTACTGCGGTGATCAACGCCGCCAGCGGTCGT
CAGACTGTCGATGAAGCCCTGAAAGACGCGCAGACTAATTCGAGCTCGAACAACAACAACAATAACAATA
ACAACAACCTCGGGATCGAGGGAAGGATTTCAACTAGTGGATCTGGTGGTGGTGGCGGTTCCATGAGCGA
GAATCTTTATTTTCAGGGATCCATTCTTTCAAGGAGGCCTTCCTACAGGAGCGGCCGCCACCATCACCAC
CACCACTAGGGGCCGCACTCGAGAAGCTTGGCACTGGCCGTCGTTTTACAACGTCGTGACTGGGAAAACC
CTGGCGTTACCCAACTTAATCGCCTTGCAGCACATCCCCCTTTCGCCAGCTGGCGTAATAGCGAAGAGGC
CCGCACCGATCGCCCTTCCCAACAGTTGCGCAGCCTGAATGGCGAATGGCAGCTTGGCTGTTTTGGCGGA
TGAGATAAGATTTTCAGCCTGATACAGATTAAATCAGAACGCAGAAGCGGTCTGATAAAACAGAATTTGC
CTGGCGGCAGTAGCGCGGTGGTCCCACCTGACCCCATGCCGAACTCAGAAGTGAAACGCCGTAGCGCCGA
TGGTAGTGTGGGGTCTCCCCATGCGAGAGTAGGGAACTGCCAGGCATCAAATAAAACGAAAGGCTCAGTC
GAAAGACTGGGCCTTTCGTTTTATCTGTTGTTTGTCGGTGAACGCTCTCCTGAGTAGGACAAATCCGCCG
GGAGCGGATTTGAACGTTGCGAAGCAACGGCCCGGAGGGTGGCGGGCAGGACGCCCGCCATAAACTGCCA
GGCATCAAATTAAGCAGAAGGCCATCCTGACGGATGGCCTTTTTGCGTTTCTACAAACTCTTTTGTTTAT
TTTTCTAAATACATTCAAATATGTATCCGCTCATGAGACAATAACCCTGATAAATGCTTCAATAATATTG
AAAAAGGAAGAGTATGAGTATTCAACATTTCCGTGTCGCCCTTATTCCCTTTTTTGCGGCATTTTGCCTT
CCTGTTTTTGCTCACCCAGAAACGCTGGTGAAAGTAAAAGATGCTGAAGATCAGTTGGGTGCACGAGTGG
GTTACATCGAACTGGATCTCAACAGCGGTAAGATCCTTGAGAGTTTTCGCCCCGAAGAACGTTTCCCAAT
GATGAGCACTTTTAAAGTTCTGCTATGTGGCGCGGTATTATCCCGTGTTGACGCCGGGCAAGAGCAACTC
GGTCGCCGCATACACTATTCTCAGAATGACTTGGTTGAGTACTCACCAGTCACAGAAAAGCATCTTACGG
ATGGCATGACAGTAAGAGAATTATGCAGTGCTGCCATAACCATGAGTGATAACACTGCGGCCAACTTACT
TCTGACAACGATCGGAGGACCGAAGGAGCTAACCGCTTTTTTGCACAACATGGGGGATCATGTAACTCGC
CTTGATCGTTGGGAACCGGAGCTGAATGAAGCCATACCAAACGACGAGCGTGACACCACGATGCCTGTAG
CAATGGCAACAACGTTGCGCAAACTATTAACTGGCGAACTACTTACTCTAGCTTCCCGGCAACAATTAAT
AGACTGGATGGAGGCGGATAAAGTTGCAGGACCACTTCTGCGCTCGGCCCTTCCGGCTGGCTGGTTTATT
GCTGATAAATCTGGAGCCGGTGAGCGTGGGTCTCGCGGTATCATTGCAGCACTGGGGCCAGATGGTAAGC
CCTCCCGTATCGTAGTTATCTACACGACGGGGAGTCAGGCAACTATGGATGAACGAAATAGACAGATCGC
TGAGATAGGTGCCTCACTGATTAAGCATTGGTAACTGTCAGACCAAGTTTACTCATATATACTTTAGATT
GATT
[38 nt withheld, positions 4415-4452]
A
[37 nt withheld, positions 4454-4490]
ATTTTGTTAAAATTCGCGTTAAATTTTTGTTAAATCAGCTCATTTTTTAACCAATAGGCCGAAATCGGCA
AAATCCCTTATAAATCAAAAGAATAGCCCGAGATAGGGT
[37 nt withheld, positions 4600-4636]
AAAGAACGTGGACTCCAACGTCAAAGG
[141 nt withheld, positions 4664-4804]
G
[125 nt withheld, positions 4806-4930]
AAAGGATCTAGGTGAAGATCCTTTTTGATAATCTCATGACCAAAATCCCTTAACGTGAGTTTTCGTTCCA
CTGAGCGTCAGACCCCGTAGAAAAGATCAAAGGATCTTCTTGAGATCCTTTTTTTCTGCGCGTAATCTGC
TGCTTGCAAACAAAAAAACCACCGCTACCAGCGGTGGTTTGTTTGCCGGATCAAGAGCTACCAACTCTTT
TTCCGAAGGTAACTGGCTTCAGCAGAGCGCAGATACCAAATACTGTCCTTCTAGTGTAGCCGTAGTTAGG
CCACCACTTCAAGAACTCTGTAGCACCGCCTACATACCTCGCTCTGCTAATCCTGTTACCAGTGGCTGCT
GCCAGTGGCGATAAGTCGTGTCTTACCGGGTTGGACTCAAGACGATAGTTACCGGATAAGGCGCAGCGGT
CGGGCTGAACGGGGGGTTCGTGCACACAGCCCAGCTTGGAGCGAACGACCTACACCGAACTGAGATACCT
ACAGCGTGAGCTATGAGAAAGCGCCACGCTTCCCGAAGGGAGAAAGGCGGACAGGTATCCGGTAAGCGGC
AGGGTCGGAACAGGAGAGCGCACGAGGGAGCTTCCAGGGGGAAACGCCTGGTATCTTTATAGTCCTGTCG
GGTTTCGCCACCTCTGACTTGAGCGTCGATTTTTGTGATGCTCGTCAGGGGGGCGGAGCCTATGGAAAAA
CGCCAGCAACGCGGCCTTTTTACGGTTCCTGGCCTTTTGCTGGCCTTTTGCTCACATGTTCTTTCCTGCG
TTATCCCCTGATTCTGTGGATAACCGTATTACCGCCTTTGAGTGAGCTGATACCGCTCGCCGCAGCCGAA
CGACCGAGCGCAGCGAGTCAGTGAGCGAGGAAGCGGAAGAGCGCCTGATGCGGTATTTTCTCCTTACGCA
TCTGTGCGGTATTTCACACCGCATATGGTGCACTCTCAGTACAATCTGCTCTGATGCCGCATAGTTAAGC
CAGTATACACTCCGCTATCGCTACGTGACTGGGTCATGGCTGCGCCCCGACACCCGCCAACACCCGCTGA
CGCGCCCTGACGGGCTTGTCTGCTCCCGGCATCCGCTTACAGACAAGCTGTGACCGTCTCCGGGAGCTGC
ATGTGTCAGAGGTTTTCACCGTCATCACCGAAACGCGCGAGGCAGCTGCGGTAAAGCTCATCAGCGTGGT
CGTGCAGCGATTCACAGATGTCTGCCTGTTCATCCGCGTCCAGCTCGTTGAGTTTCTCCAGAAGCGTTAA
TGTCTGGCTTCTGATAAAGCGGGCCATGTTAAGGGCGGTTTTTTCCTGTTTGGTCACTGATGCCTCCGTG
TAATGGGGATTTCTGTTCATGGGGGTAATGATACCGATGAAACGAGAGAGGATGCTCACGATACGGGTTA
CTGATGATGAACATGCCCGGTTACTGGAACGTTGTGAGGGTAAACAACTGGCGGTATGGATGCGGCGGGA
CCAGAGAAAAATCACTCAGGGTCAATGCCAGCGCTTCGTTAATACAGATGTAGGTGTTCCACAGGGTAGC
CAGCAGCATCCTGCGATGCAGATCCGGAACATAATGGTGCAGGGCGCTGACTTCCGCGTTTCCAGACTTT
ACGAAACACGGAAACCGAAGACCATTCATGTTGTTGCTCAGGTCGCAGACGTTTTGCAGCAGCAGTCGCT
TCACGTTCGCTCGCGTATCGGTGATTCATTCTGCTAACCAGTAAGGCAACCCCGCCAGCCTAGCCGGGTC
CTCAACGACAGGAGCACGATCATGCGCACCCGTGGCCAGGACCCAACGCTGCCCGAAATTCC
